Addgene plasmid #193664: H1.99.M.luc
Purpose: Expresses a truncated Polymerase III H1 promoter of 99 nucleotides (H1-99) with the TATA box mutated
Depositing lab: Elena Herrera-Carrillo. Publication: Engineered mini H1 promoters with dedicated RNA Polymerase II or III activity. Gao Z, van der Velden YU, Fan M, van der Linden CA, Vink M, Herrera-Carrillo E, Berkhout B. J Biol Chem. 2020 Nov 5. pii: S0021-9258(20)00012-5. doi: 10.1074/jbc.RA120.015386. PubMed 33154168.
Backbone
  Vector backbone: pGL3-Basic vector
  Backbone manufacturer: promega
  Vector type: Mammalian Expression, Luciferase
Growth in bacteria
  Bacterial resistance: Ampicillin, 100 μg/mL
  Growth temperature: 37°C
  Growth strain: DH5alpha
  Copy number: High Copy
Gene/Insert
  Gene/Insert name: Truncated Pol III H1 promoter with a mutated TATA box (H1.99m) + N41
  Species: H. sapiens (human)
  Cloning method: Restriction Enzyme; 5′ cloning site Nhe (not destroyed); 3′ cloning site NcoI (not destroyed)
  Sequencing primers: 5′ CTAGCAAAATAGGCTGTCCC
Terms and licenses: Academic/Nonprofit Terms; Industry Terms: Not Available to Industry
How to cite: H1.99.M.luc was a gift from Elena Herrera-Carrillo (Addgene plasmid # 193664 ; http://n2t.net/addgene:193664 ; RRID:Addgene_193664)
