[The description below was written by a language model from this plasmid's Addgene catalogue record and pLannotate feature annotations shown in this document.]
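Description:
H1.99.M.luc is a mammalian luciferase reporter plasmid built on the promoterless pGL3-Basic backbone. A shortened human H1 promoter has been placed directly upstream of the firefly luciferase (luc+) coding sequence, cloned between the NheI and NcoI sites. It is propagated in E. coli as a high-copy plasmid through a ColE1/pUC-type origin and selected with ampicillin via the bla gene and its promoter. An f1 origin is also present. The short large T antigen, TcR and lacZα fragments in the annotation are backbone remnants rather than functional genes.

The insert is a 99-nucleotide truncation of the H1 RNA promoter, normally an RNA polymerase III element, in which the TATA box has been mutated. It is followed by a segment the record calls "N41", whose nature is not explained; the gap between the annotated promoter and the luciferase start is consistent with a short spacer there. Luciferase is followed by the SV40 late polyadenylation signal. Upstream of the insert, a synthetic poly(A) signal and the α2-globin RNA polymerase II pause site suppress read-through transcription from the backbone, so reporter signal reflects activity of the inserted promoter.

Because a translatable, polyadenylated luciferase mRNA is a product of RNA polymerase II, the reporter measures how much Pol II activity the mini H1 promoter carries. The TATA mutant allows comparison with other promoter variants. This fits the associated work on engineering mini H1 promoters with dedicated Pol II or Pol III activity, although the record does not state the measured outcome for this variant.
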