Features (pLannotate 1.2.2; 12 found; start..end, strand, type, name):
     42..132     +  promoter       H1 promoter: human H1 RNA promoter
    182..1834    +  CDS            luciferase: firefly luciferase; luc+; enhanced luc+ version of the luciferase gene
   1875..1996    -  polyA_signal   SV40 poly(A) signal: SV40 polyadenylation signal
   2019..2087    -  CDS            large T antigen (fragment): large T antigen from SV40 (simian virus 40)
   2103..2235    +  CDS            TcR (fragment): tetracycline efflux protein; tet; confers resistance to tetracycline
   2415..3003    -  rep_origin     ori: high-copy-number ColE1/pMB1/pBR322/pUC origin of replication
   3174..4034    -  CDS            AmpR: β-lactamase; bla; confers resistance to ampicillin, carbenicillin, and related antibiotics
   4035..4139    -  promoter       AmpR promoter: bla
   4166..4594    +  rep_origin     f1 ori (sequence partly withheld): f1 bacteriophage origin of replication; arrow indicates direction of (+) strand synthesis
   4626..4693    -  CDS            lacZα (fragment): LacZα fragment of β-galactosidase; lacZ fragment
   4752..4800    +  polyA_signal   poly(A) signal: synthetic polyadenylation signal
   4814..4905    +  misc_feature   pause site: RNA polymerase II transcriptional pause signal from the human α2 globin gene
>Addgene plasmid #193664 | H1.99.M.luc | addgene full sequence | sequence record 380664 | Addgene NGS Result
TACCGAGCTCTTACGCGTGCTAGCCCGGGCTCGAGACTAGAATATTTGCATGTCGCTATGTGTTCTGGGA
AATCACCATAAACGTGAAATGTCTTTGGATTTGGGAATCCTCGAGGTTCTGTATGAGACCACTCTTTCCC
GATATCAAGCTTGGCATTCCGGTACTGTTGGTAAAGCCACCATGGAAGACGCCAAAAACATAAAGAAAGG
CCCGGCGCCATTCTATCCGCTGGAAGATGGAACCGCTGGAGAGCAACTGCATAAGGCTATGAAGAGATAC
GCCCTGGTTCCTGGAACAATTGCTTTTACAGATGCACATATCGAGGTGGACATCACTTACGCTGAGTACT
TCGAAATGTCCGTTCGGTTGGCAGAAGCTATGAAACGATATGGGCTGAATACAAATCACAGAATCGTCGT
ATGCAGTGAAAACTCTCTTCAATTCTTTATGCCGGTGTTGGGCGCGTTATTTATCGGAGTTGCAGTTGCG
CCCGCGAACGACATTTATAATGAACGTGAATTGCTCAACAGTATGGGCATTTCGCAGCCTACCGTGGTGT
TCGTTTCCAAAAAGGGGTTGCAAAAAATTTTGAACGTGCAAAAAAAGCTCCCAATCATCCAAAAAATTAT
TATCATGGATTCTAAAACGGATTACCAGGGATTTCAGTCGATGTACACGTTCGTCACATCTCATCTACCT
CCCGGTTTTAATGAATACGATTTTGTGCCAGAGTCCTTCGATAGGGACAAGACAATTGCACTGATCATGA
ACTCCTCTGGATCTACTGGTCTGCCTAAAGGTGTCGCTCTGCCTCATAGAACTGCCTGCGTGAGATTCTC
GCATGCCAGAGATCCTATTTTTGGCAATCAAATCATTCCGGATACTGCGATTTTAAGTGTTGTTCCATTC
CATCACGGTTTTGGAATGTTTACTACACTCGGATATTTGATATGTGGATTTCGAGTCGTCTTAATGTATA
GATTTGAAGAAGAGCTGTTTCTGAGGAGCCTTCAGGATTACAAGATTCAAAGTGCGCTGCTGGTGCCAAC
CCTATTCTCCTTCTTCGCCAAAAGCACTCTGATTGACAAATACGATTTATCTAATTTACACGAAATTGCT
TCTGGTGGCGCTCCCCTCTCTAAGGAAGTCGGGGAAGCGGTTGCCAAGAGGTTCCATCTGCCAGGTATCA
GGCAAGGATATGGGCTCACTGAGACTACATCAGCTATTCTGATTACACCCGAGGGGGATGATAAACCGGG
CGCGGTCGGTAAAGTTGTTCCATTTTTTGAAGCGAAGGTTGTGGATCTGGATACCGGGAAAACGCTGGGC
GTTAATCAAAGAGGCGAACTGTGTGTGAGAGGTCCTATGATTATGTCCGGTTATGTAAACAATCCGGAAG
CGACCAACGCCTTGATTGACAAGGATGGATGGCTACATTCTGGAGACATAGCTTACTGGGACGAAGACGA
ACACTTCTTCATCGTTGACCGCCTGAAGTCTCTGATTAAGTACAAAGGCTATCAGGTGGCTCCCGCTGAA
TTGGAATCCATCTTGCTCCAACACCCCAACATCTTCGACGCAGGTGTCGCAGGTCTTCCCGACGATGACG
CCGGTGAACTTCCCGCCGCCGTTGTTGTTTTGGAGCACGGAAAGACGATGACGGAAAAAGAGATCGTGGA
TTACGTCGCCAGTCAAGTAACAACCGCGAAAAAGTTGCGCGGAGGAGTTGTGTTTGTGGACGAAGTACCG
AAAGGTCTTACCGGAAAACTCGACGCAAGAAAAATCAGAGAGATCCTCATAAAGGCCAAGAAGGGCGGAA
AGATCGCCGTGTAATTCTAGAGTCGGGGCGGCCGGCCGCTTCGAGCAGACATGATAAGATACATTGATGA
GTTTGGACAAACCACAACTAGAATGCAGTGAAAAAAATGCTTTATTTGTGAAATTTGTGATGCTATTGCT
TTATTTGTAACCATTATAAGCTGCAATAAACAAGTTAACAACAACAATTGCATTCATTTTATGTTTCAGG
TTCAGGGGGAGGTGTGGGAGGTTTTTTAAAGCAAGTAAAACCTCTACAAATGTGGTAAAATCGATAAGGA
TCCGTCGACCGATGCCCTTGAGAGCCTTCAACCCAGTCAGCTCCTTCCGGTGGGCGCGGGGCATGACTAT
CGTCGCCGCACTTATGACTGTCTTCTTTATCATGCAACTCGTAGGACAGGTGCCGGCAGCGCTCTTCCGC
TTCCTCGCTCACTGACTCGCTGCGCTCGGTCGTTCGGCTGCGGCGAGCGGTATCAGCTCACTCAAAGGCG
GTAATACGGTTATCCACAGAATCAGGGGATAACGCAGGAAAGAACATGTGAGCAAAAGGCCAGCAAAAGG
CCAGGAACCGTAAAAAGGCCGCGTTGCTGGCGTTTTTCCATAGGCTCCGCCCCCCTGACGAGCATCACAA
AAATCGACGCTCAAGTCAGAGGTGGCGAAACCCGACAGGACTATAAAGATACCAGGCGTTTCCCCCTGGA
AGCTCCCTCGTGCGCTCTCCTGTTCCGACCCTGCCGCTTACCGGATACCTGTCCGCCTTTCTCCCTTCGG
GAAGCGTGGCGCTTTCTCATAGCTCACGCTGTAGGTATCTCAGTTCGGTGTAGGTCGTTCGCTCCAAGCT
GGGCTGTGTGCACGAACCCCCCGTTCAGCCCGACCGCTGCGCCTTATCCGGTAACTATCGTCTTGAGTCC
AACCCGGTAAGACACGACTTATCGCCACTGGCAGCAGCCACTGGTAACAGGATTAGCAGAGCGAGGTATG
TAGGCGGTGCTACAGAGTTCTTGAAGTGGTGGCCTAACTACGGCTACACTAGAAGAACAGTATTTGGTAT
CTGCGCTCTGCTGAAGCCAGTTACCTTCGGAAAAAGAGTTGGTAGCTCTTGATCCGGCAAACAAACCACC
GCTGGTAGCGGTGGTTTTTTTGTTTGCAAGCAGCAGATTACGCGCAGAAAAAAAGGATCTCAAGAAGATC
CTTTGATCTTTTCTACGGGGTCTGACGCTCAGTGGAACGAAAACTCACGTTAAGGGATTTTGGTCATGAG
ATTATCAAAAAGGATCTTCACCTAGATCCTTTTAAATTAAAAATGAAGTTTTAAATCAATCTAAAGTATA
TATGAGTAAACTTGGTCTGACAGTTACCAATGCTTAATCAGTGAGGCACCTATCTCAGCGATCTGTCTAT
TTCGTTCATCCATAGTTGCCTGACTCCCCGTCGTGTAGATAACTACGATACGGGAGGGCTTACCATCTGG
CCCCAGTGCTGCAATGATACCGCGAGACCCACGCTCACCGGCTCCAGATTTATCAGCAATAAACCAGCCA
GCCGGAAGGGCCGAGCGCAGAAGTGGTCCTGCAACTTTATCCGCCTCCATCCAGTCTATTAATTGTTGCC
GGGAAGCTAGAGTAAGTAGTTCGCCAGTTAATAGTTTGCGCAACGTTGTTGCCATTGCTACAGGCATCGT
GGTGTCACGCTCGTCGTTTGGTATGGCTTCATTCAGCTCCGGTTCCCAACGATCAAGGCGAGTTACATGA
TCCCCCATGTTGTGCAAAAAAGCGGTTAGCTCCTTCGGTCCTCCGATCGTTGTCAGAAGTAAGTTGGCCG
CAGTGTTATCACTCATGGTTATGGCAGCACTGCATAATTCTCTTACTGTCATGCCATCCGTAAGATGCTT
TTCTGTGACTGGTGAGTACTCAACCAAGTCATTCTGAGAATAGTGTATGCGGCGACCGAGTTGCTCTTGC
CCGGCGTCAATACGGGATAATACCGCGCCACATAGCAGAACTTTAAAAGTGCTCATCATTGGAAAACGTT
CTTCGGGGCGAAAACTCTCAAGGATCTTACCGCTGTTGAGATCCAGTTCGATGTAACCCACTCGTGCACC
CAACTGATCTTCAGCATCTTTTACTTTCACCAGCGTTTCTGGGTGAGCAAAAACAGGAAGGCAAAATGCC
GCAAAAAAGGGAATAAGGGCGACACGGAAATGTTGAATACTCATACTCTTCCTTTTTCAATATTATTGAA
GCATTTATCAGGGTTATTGTCTCATGAGCGGATACATATTTGAATGTATTTAGAAAAATAAACAAATAGG
GGTTCCGCGCACATTTCCCCGAAAAGTGCCACCTG
[124 nt withheld, positions 4166-4289]
C
[91 nt withheld, positions 4291-4381]
A
[49 nt withheld, positions 4383-4431]
CCTTTGACGTTGGAGTCCACGTTCTTT
[37 nt withheld, positions 4459-4495]
ACCCTATCTCGGTCTATTCTTTTGATTTATAAGGGATTTTGCCGATTTCGGCCTATTGGTTAAAAAATGA
GCTGATTTAACAAAAATTTAACGCGAATTTTAACAAAATATTAACGCTTACAATTTGCCATTCGCCATTC
AGGCTGCGCAACTGTTGGGAAGGGCGATCGGTGCGGGCCTCTTCGCTATTACGCCAGCCCAAGCTACCAT
GATAAGTAAGTAATATTAAGGTACGGGAGGTACTTGGAGCGGCCGCAATAAAATATCTTTATTTTCATTA
CATCTGTGTGTTGGTTTTTTGTGTGAATCGATAGTACTAACATACGCTCTCCATCAAAACAAAACGAAAC
AAAACAAACTAGCAAAATAGGCTGTCCCCAGTGCAAGTGCAGGTGCCAGAACATTTCTCTATCGATAGG
